>Addgene plasmid #114399 | pAB(EXPR-DS-HDAC5_HDAC3) | depositor full sequence | sequence record 215892 | Full Sequence
GACGGATCGGGAGATCTCCCGATCCCCTATGGTCGACTCTCAGTACAATCTGCTCTGATGCCGCATAGTT
AAGCCAGTATCTGCTCCCTGCTTGTGTGTTGGAGGTCGCTGAGTAGTGCGCGAGCAAAATTTAAGCTACA
ACAAGGCAAGGCTTGACCGACAATTGCATGAAGAATCTGCTTAGGGTTAGGCGTTTTGCGCTGCTTCGCG
ATGTACGGGCCAGATATACGCGTTGACATTGATTATTGACTAGTTATTAATAGTAATCAATTACGGGGTC
ATTAGTTCATAGCCCATATATGGAGTTCCGCGTTACATAACTTACGGTAAATGGCCCGCCTGGCTGACCG
CCCAACGACCCCCGCCCATTGACGTCAATAATGACGTATGTTCCCATAGTAACGCCAATAGGGACTTTCC
ATTGACGTCAATGGGTGGACTATTTACGGTAAACTGCCCACTTGGCAGTACATCAAGTGTATCATATGCC
AAGTACGCCCCCTATTGACGTCAATGACGGTAAATGGCCCGCCTGGCATTATGCCCAGTACATGACCTTA
TGGGACTTTCCTACTTGGCAGTACATCTACGTATTAGTCATCGCTATTACCATGGTGATGCGGTTTTGGC
AGTACATCAATGGGCGTGGATAGCGGTTTGACTCACGGGGATTTCCAAGTCTCCACCCCATTGACGTCAA
TGGGAGTTTGTTTTGGCACCAAAATCAACGGGACTTTCCAAAATGTCGTAACAACTCCGCCCCATTGACG
CAAATGGGCGGTAGGCGTGTACGGTGGGAGGTCTATATAAGCAGAGCTCTCTGGCTAACTAGAGAACCCA
CTGCTTACTGGCTTATCGAAATTAATACGACTCACTATAGGGAGACCCAAGCTGGCTAGCGTTTAAACTT
AAGCTTGGTACCGAGCTCGGATCCGCCACCATGGCCACCCAGGACGAGTTCACCCAGCTGAGCCAGTCTA
TCGCCGAGTTCCACACCTACCAGCTGGGCAACGGCCGGTGCAGCAGCCTGCTGGCCCAGAGAATCCACGC
CCCTCCCGAGACAGTGTGGTCCGTCGTGCGGAGATTCGACCGGCCCCAGATCTACAAGCACTTCATCAAG
AGCTGCAACGTGTCCGAGGACTTCGAGATGAGAGTGGGCTGCACCCGGGACGTGAACGTGATCAGCGGCC
TGCCCGCCAACACCAGCAGAGAGAGACTGGACCTGCTGGACGACGACAGAAGAGTGACCGGCTTCAGCAT
CACCGGCGGAGAGCACCGGCTGCGGAACTACAAGAGCGTGACCACCGTGCACAGATTCGAGAAAGAGGAA
GAAGAGGAACGGATCTGGACCGTGGTGCTGGAAAGCTACGTGGTGGACGTGCCCGAGGGCAACAGCGAAG
AGGACACCCGGCTGTTCGCCGACACCGTGATCCGGCTGAACCTGCAGAAGCTGGCCTCCATCACCGAGGC
CATGAACGACTACAAGGACGACGACGACAAGGACTATAAGGACGATGATGATAAGGATTACAAAGATGAC
GACGATAAGCCCCCCAAGAAGAAGCGGAAAGTCACAAGTTTGTACAAAAAAGCAGGCTTCATGAACTCTC
CCAACGAGTCGGATGGGATGTCAGGTCGGGAACCATCCTTGGAAATCCTGCCGCGGACTTCTCTGCACAG
CATCCCTGTGACAGTGGAGGTGAAGCCGGTGCTGCCAAGAGCCATGCCCAGTTCCATGGGGGGTGGGGGT
GGAGGCAGCCCCAGCCCTGTGGAGCTACGGGGGGCTCTGGTGGGCTCTGTGGACCCCACACTGCGGGAGC
AGCAACTGCAGCAGGAGCTCCTGGCGCTCAAGCAGCAGCAGCAGCTGCAGAAGCAGCTCCTGTTCGCTGA
GTTCCAGAAACAGCATGACCACCTGACAAGGCAGCATGAGGTCCAGCTGCAGAAGCACCTCAAGCAGCAG
CAGGAGATGCTGGCAGCCAAGCAGCAGCAGGAGATGCTGGCAGCCAAGCGGCAGCAGGAGCTGGAGCAGC
AGCGGCAGCGGGAGCAGCAGCGGCAGGAAGAGCTGGAGAAGCAGCGGCTGGAGCAGCAGCTGCTCATCCT
GCGGAACAAGGAGAAGAGCAAAGAGAGTGCCATTGCCAGCACTGAGGTAAAGCTGAGGCTCCAGGAATTC
CTCTTGTCGAAGTCAAAGGAGCCCACACCAGGCGGCCTCAACCATTCCCTCCCACAGCACCCCAAATGCT
GGGGAGCCCACCATGCTTCTTTGGACCAGAGTTCCCCTCCCCAGAGCGGCCCCCCTGGGACGCCTCCCTC
CTACAAACTGCCTTTGCCTGGGCCCTACGACAGTCGAGACGACTTCCCCCTCCGCAAAACAGCCTCTGAA
CCCAACTTGAAAGTGCGTTCAAGGCTAAAACAGAAGGTGGCTGAGCGGAGAAGCAGTCCCCTCCTGCGTC
GCAAGGATGGGACTGTTATTAGCACCTTTAAGAAGAGAGCTGTTGAGATCACAGGTGCCGGGCCTGGGGC
GTCGTCCGTGTGTAACAGCGCACCCGGCTCCGGCCCCAGCTCTCCCAACAGCTCCCACAGCACCATCGCT
GAGAATGGCTTTACTGGCTCAGTCCCCAACATCCCCACTGAGATGCTCCCTCAGCACCGAGCCCTCCCTC
TGGACAGCTCCCCCAACCAGTTCAGCCTCTACACGTCTCCTTCTCTGCCCAACATCTCCCTAGGGCTGCA
GGCCACGGTCACTGTCACCAACTCACACCTCACTGCCTCCCCGAAGCTGTCGACACAGCAGGAGGCCGAG
AGGCAGGCCCTCCAGTCCCTGCGGCAGGGTGGCACGCTGACCGGCAAGTTCATGAGCACATCCTCTATTC
CTGGCTGCCTGCTGGGCGTGGCACTGGAGGGCGACGGGAGCCCCCACGGGCATGCCTCCCTGCTGCAGCA
TGTGCTGTTGCTGGAGCAGGCCCGGCAGCAGAGCACCCTCATTGCTGTGCCACTCCACGGGCAGTCCCCA
CTAGTGACGGGTGAACGTGTGGCCACCAGCATGCGGACGGTAGGCAAGCTCCCGCGGCATCGGCCCCTGA
GCCGCACTCAGTCCTCACCGCTGCCGCAGAGTCCCCAGGCCCTGCAGCAGCTGGTCATGCAACAACAGCA
CCAGCAGTTCCTGGAGAAGCAGAAGCAGCAGCAGCTACAGCTGGGCAAGATCCTCACCAAGACAGGGGAG
CTGCCCAGGCAGCCCACCACCCACCCTGAGGAGACAGAGGAGGAGCTGACGGAGCAGCAGGAGGTCTTGC
TGGGGGAGGGAGCCCTGACCATGCCCCGGGAGGGCTCCACAGAGAGTGAGAGCACACAGGAAGACCTGGA
GGAGGAGGACGAGGAAGAGGATGGGGAGGAGGAGGAGGATTGCATCCAGGTTAAGGACGAGGAGGGCGAG
AGTGGTGCTGAGGAGGGGCCCGACTTGGAGGAGCCTGGTGCTGGATACAAAAAACTGTTCTCAGATGCCC
AGCCGCTGCAGCCTTTGCAGGTGTACCAGGCGCCCCTCAGCCTGGCCACTGTGCCCCACCAGGCCCTGGG
CCGTACCCAGTCCTCCCCTGCTGCCCCTGGGGGCATGAAGAGCCCCCCAGACCAGCCCGTCAAGCACCTC
TTCACCACAAAGACCGTGGCCTATTTCTACGACCCCGACGTGGGCAACTTCCACTACGGAGCTGGACACC
CTATGAAGCCCCATCGCCTGGCATTGACCCATAGCCTGGTCCTGCATTACGGTCTCTATAAGAAGATGAT
CGTCTTCAAGCCATACCAGGCCTCCCAGCATGACATGTGCCGCTTCCACTCCGAGGACTACATTGACTTC
CTGCAGAGAGTCAGCCCCACCAATATGCAAGGCTTCACCAAGAGTCTTAATGCCTTCAACGTAGGCGATG
ACTGCCCAGTGTTTCCCGGGCTCTTTGAGTTCTGCTCGCGTTACACAGGCGCATCTCTGCAAGGAGCAAC
CCAGCTGAACAACAAGATCTGTGATATTGCCATTAACTGGGCTGGTGGTCTGCACCATGCCAAGAAGTTT
GAGGCCTCTGGCTTCTGCTATGTCAACGACATTGTGATTGGCATCCTGGAGCTGCTCAAGTACCACCCTC
GGGTGCTCTACATTGACATTGACATCCACCATGGTGACGGGGTTCAAGAAGCTTTCTACCTCACTGACCG
GGTCATGACGGTGTCCTTCCACAAATACGGAAATTACTTCTTCCCTGGCACAGGTGACATGTATGAAGTC
GGGGCAGAGAGTGGCCGCTACTACTGTCTGAACGTGCCCCTGCGGGATGGCATTGATGACCAGAGTTACA
AGCACCTTTTCCAGCCGGTTATCAACCAGGTAGTGGACTTCTACCAACCCACGTGCATTGTGCTCCAGTG
TGGAGCTGACTCTCTGGGCTGTGATCGATTGGGCTGCTTTAACCTCAGCATCCGAGGGCATGGGGAATGC
GTTGAATATGTCAAGAGCTTCAATATCCCTCTACTCGTGCTGGGTGGTGGTGGTTATACTGTCCGAAATG
TTGCCCGCTGCTGGACATATGAGACATCGCTGCTGGTAGAACCCTTGGATGAGGCAGTCTTGCAGCAAAA
GCCCAACATCAACGCAGTGGCCACGCTAGAGAAAGTCATCGAGATCCAGAGCAAACACTGGAGCTGTGTG
CAGAAGTTCGCCGCTGGTCTGGGCCGGTCCCTGCGAGAGGCCCAAGCAGGTGAGACCGAGGAGGCCGAGA
CTGTGAGCGCCATGGCCTTGCTGTCGGTGGGGGCCGAGCAGGCCCAGGCTGCGGCAGCCCGGGAACACAG
CCCCAGGCCGGCAGAGGAGCCCATGGAGCAGGAGCCTGCCCTGTGAGACCCAGCTTTCTTGTACAAAGTG
GTCATCCGCGGTCTAGAGGGCCCGTTTAAACCCGCTGATCAGCCTCGACTGTGCCTTCTAGTTGCCAGCC
ATCTGTTGTTTGCCCCTCCCCCGTGCCTTCCTTGACCCTGGAAGGTGCCACTCCCACTGTCCTTTCCTAA
TAAAATGAGGAAATTGCATCGCATTGTCTGAGTAGGTGTCATTCTATTCTGGGGGGTGGGGTGGGGCAGG
ACAGCAAGGGGGAGGATTGGGAAGACAATAGCAGGCATGCTGGGGATGCGGTGGGCTCTATGGCTTCTGA
GGCGGAAAGAACCAGCTGGGGCTCTAGGGGGTATCCCC
[124 nt withheld, positions 5219-5342]
C
[32 nt withheld, positions 5344-5375]
CA
[57 nt withheld, positions 5378-5434]
A
[49 nt withheld, positions 5436-5484]
CCTTTGACGTTGGAGTCCACGTTCTTT
[37 nt withheld, positions 5512-5548]
ACCCTATCTCGGTCTATTCTTTTGATTTATAAGGGATTTTGGGGATTTCGGCCTATTGGTTAAAAAATGA
GCTGATTTAACAAAAATTTAACGCGAATTAATTCTGTGGAATGTGTGTCAGTTAGGGTGTGGAAAGTCCC
CAGGCTCCCCAGGCAGGCAGAAGTATGCAAAGCATGCATCTCAATTAGTCAGCAACCAGGTGTGGAAAGT
CCCCAGGCTCCCCAGCAGGCAGAAGTATGCAAAGCATGCATCTCAATTAGTCAGCAACCATAGTCCCGCC
CCTAACTCCGCCCATCCCGCCCCTAACTCCGCCCAGTTCCGCCCATTCTCCGCCCCATGGCTGACTAATT
TTTTTTATTTATGCAGAGGCCGAGGCCGCCTCTGCCTCTGAGCTATTCCAGAAGTAGTGAGGAGGCTTTT
TTGGAGGCCTAGGCTTTTGCAAAAAGCTCCCGGGAGCTTGTATATCCATTTTCGGATCTGATCAGCACGT
GTTGACAATTAATCATCGGCATAGTATATCGGCATAGTATAATACGACAAGGTGAGGAACTAAACCATGG
CCAAGTTGACCAGTGCCGTTCCGGTGCTCACCGCGCGCGACGTCGCCGGAGCGGTCGAGTTCTGGACCGA
CCGGCTCGGGTTCTCCCGGGACTTCGTGGAGGACGACTTCGCCGGTGTGGTCCGGGACGACGTGACCCTG
TTCATCAGCGCGGTCCAGGACCAGGTGGTGCCGGACAACACCCTGGCCTGGGTGTGGGTGCGCGGCCTGG
ACGAGCTGTACGCCGAGTGGTCGGAGGTCGTGTCCACGAACTTCCGGGACGCCTCCGGGCCGGCCATGAC
CGAGATCGGCGAGCAGCCGTGGGGGCGGGAGTTCGCCCTGCGCGACCCGGCCGGCAACTGCGTGCACTTC
GTGGCCGAGGAGCAGGACTGACACGTGCTACGAGATTTCGATTCCACCGCCGCCTTCTATGAAAGGTTGG
GCTTCGGAATCGTTTTCCGGGACGCCGGCTGGATGATCCTCCAGCGCGGGGATCTCATGCTGGAGTTCTT
CGCCCACCCCAACTTGTTTATTGCAGCTTATAATGGTTACAAATAAAGCAATAGCATCACAAATTTCACA
AATAAAGCATTTTTTTCACTGCATTCTAGTTGTGGTTTGTCCAAACTCATCAATGTATCTTATCATGTCT
GTATACCGTCGACCTCTAGCTAGAGCTTGGCGTAATCATGGTCATAGCTGTTTCCTGTGTGAAATTGTTA
TCCGCTCACAATTCCACACAACATACGAGCCGGAAGCATAAAGTGTAAAGCCTGGGGTGCCTAATGAGTG
AGCTAACTCACATTAATTGCGTTGCGCTCACTGCCCGCTTTCCAGTCGGGAAACCTGTCGTGCCAGCTGC
ATTAATGAATCGGCCAACGCGCGGGGAGAGGCGGTTTGCGTATTGGGCGCTCTTCCGCTTCCTCGCTCAC
TGACTCGCTGCGCTCGGTCGTTCGGCTGCGGCGAGCGGTATCAGCTCACTCAAAGGCGGTAATACGGTTA
TCCACAGAATCAGGGGATAACGCAGGAAAGAACATGTGAGCAAAAGGCCAGCAAAAGGCCAGGAACCGTA
AAAAGGCCGCGTTGCTGGCGTTTTTCCATAGGCTCCGCCCCCCTGACGAGCATCACAAAAATCGACGCTC
AAGTCAGAGGTGGCGAAACCCGACAGGACTATAAAGATACCAGGCGTTTCCCCCTGGAAGCTCCCTCGTG
CGCTCTCCTGTTCCGACCCTGCCGCTTACCGGATACCTGTCCGCCTTTCTCCCTTCGGGAAGCGTGGCGC
TTTCTCAATGCTCACGCTGTAGGTATCTCAGTTCGGTGTAGGTCGTTCGCTCCAAGCTGGGCTGTGTGCA
CGAACCCCCCGTTCAGCCCGACCGCTGCGCCTTATCCGGTAACTATCGTCTTGAGTCCAACCCGGTAAGA
CACGACTTATCGCCACTGGCAGCAGCCACTGGTAACAGGATTAGCAGAGCGAGGTATGTAGGCGGTGCTA
CAGAGTTCTTGAAGTGGTGGCCTAACTACGGCTACACTAGAAGGACAGTATTTGGTATCTGCGCTCTGCT
GAAGCCAGTTACCTTCGGAAAAAGAGTTGGTAGCTCTTGATCCGGCAAACAAACCACCGCTGGTAGCGGT
GGTTTTTTTGTTTGCAAGCAGCAGATTACGCGCAGAAAAAAAGGATCTCAAGAAGATCCTTTGATCTTTT
CTACGGGGTCTGACGCTCAGTGGAACGAAAACTCACGTTAAGGGATTTTGGTCATGAGATTATCAAAAAG
GATCTTCACCTAGATCCTTTTAAATTAAAAATGAAGTTTTAAATCAATCTAAAGTATATATGAGTAAACT
TGGTCTGACAGTTACCAATGCTTAATCAGTGAGGCACCTATCTCAGCGATCTGTCTATTTCGTTCATCCA
TAGTTGCCTGACTCCCCGTCGTGTAGATAACTACGATACGGGAGGGCTTACCATCTGGCCCCAGTGCTGC
AATGATACCGCGAGACCCACGCTCACCGGCTCCAGATTTATCAGCAATAAACCAGCCAGCCGGAAGGGCC
GAGCGCAGAAGTGGTCCTGCAACTTTATCCGCCTCCATCCAGTCTATTAATTGTTGCCGGGAAGCTAGAG
TAAGTAGTTCGCCAGTTAATAGTTTGCGCAACGTTGTTGCCATTGCTACAGGCATCGTGGTGTCACGCTC
GTCGTTTGGTATGGCTTCATTCAGCTCCGGTTCCCAACGATCAAGGCGAGTTACATGATCCCCCATGTTG
TGCAAAAAAGCGGTTAGCTCCTTCGGTCCTCCGATCGTTGTCAGAAGTAAGTTGGCCGCAGTGTTATCAC
TCATGGTTATGGCAGCACTGCATAATTCTCTTACTGTCATGCCATCCGTAAGATGCTTTTCTGTGACTGG
TGAGTACTCAACCAAGTCATTCTGAGAATAGTGTATGCGGCGACCGAGTTGCTCTTGCCCGGCGTCAATA
CGGGATAATACCGCGCCACATAGCAGAACTTTAAAAGTGCTCATCATTGGAAAACGTTCTTCGGGGCGAA
AACTCTCAAGGATCTTACCGCTGTTGAGATCCAGTTCGATGTAACCCACTCGTGCACCCAACTGATCTTC
AGCATCTTTTACTTTCACCAGCGTTTCTGGGTGAGCAAAAACAGGAAGGCAAAATGCCGCAAAAAAGGGA
ATAAGGGCGACACGGAAATGTTGAATACTCATACTCTTCCTTTTTCAATATTATTGAAGCATTTATCAGG
GTTATTGTCTCATGAGCGGATACATATTTGAATGTATTTAGAAAAATAAACAAATAGGGGTTCCGCGCAC
ATTTCCCCGAAAAGTGCCACCTGACGTC
Features (pLannotate 1.2.2; 26 found; start..end, strand, type, name):
     36..80      -  misc_feature   bom (fragment): basis of mobility region from pBR322
    235..614     +  enhancer       CMV enhancer: human cytomegalovirus immediate early enhancer
    615..818     +  promoter       CMV promoter: human cytomegalovirus (CMV) immediate early promoter
    814..847     +  LTR            5' LTR (truncated) (fragment): truncated 5' long terminal repeat (LTR) from HIV-1
    863..881     +  promoter       T7 promoter: promoter for bacteriophage T7 RNA polymerase
    947..1477    +  CDS            PYL1 (fragment): PYL1_ARATH - Also known as RCAR12. Experimental evidence at protein level: Swiss-Prot protein existence level 1. Receptor for abscisic acid (ABA) required for ABA-mediated responses such as stomatal closure and germination inhibition. Inhibits the activity of group-A protein phosphatases type 2C (PP2Cs) when activated by ABA (PubMed:19407143, PubMed:19855379, PubMed:19893533, PubMed:19898420, PubMed:23844015, PubMed:21658606). Can be activated by both (-)-ABA and (+)-ABA (PubMed:23844015). From Arabidopsis thaliana (Mouse-ear cress).
   1481..1501    +  CDS            FLAG (fragment): FLAG® epitope tag, followed by an enterokinase cleavage site
   1526..1549    +  CDS            3xFLAG (fragment): three tandem FLAG® epitope tags
   1574..1598    +  protein_bind   attB1: mutant version of attB; recombination site for the Gateway® BP reaction BP Clonase™
   1601..4873    +  CDS            HDAC5: HDAC5_HUMAN - Also known as KIAA0600. Experimental evidence at protein level: Swiss-Prot protein existence level 1. Responsible for the deacetylation of lysine residues on the N-terminal part of the core histones (H2A, H2B, H3 and H4). Histone deacetylation gives a tag for epigenetic repression and plays an important role in transcriptional regulation, cell cycle progression and developmental events. Histone deacetylases act via the formation of large multiprotein complexes. Involved in muscle maturation by repressing transcription of myocyte enhancer MEF2C. During muscle differentiation, it s
   4878..4902    -  protein_bind   attB2: mutant version of attB; recombination site for the Gateway® BP reaction BP Clonase™
   4949..5173    +  polyA_signal   bGH poly(A) signal: bovine growth hormone polyadenylation signal
   5177..5198    +  promoter       SV40 promoter (fragment): SV40 enhancer and early promoter
   5219..5647    +  rep_origin     f1 ori (sequence partly withheld): f1 bacteriophage origin of replication; arrow indicates direction of (+) strand synthesis
   5661..5991    +  promoter       SV40 promoter: SV40 enhancer and early promoter
   6039..6086    +  promoter       EM7 promoter: synthetic bacterial promoter&nbsp
   6105..6479    +  CDS            BleoR: antibiotic-binding protein; Sh ble from Streptoalloteichus hindustanus; confers resistance to bleomycin, phleomycin, and Zeocin™
   6489..6614    +  CDS            ble (fragment): BLE_KLEPN - Experimental evidence at protein level: Swiss-Prot protein existence level 1. Binding protein with a strong affinity to the bleomycin family of antibiotics. Binds to CL990; an antimitotic-antibiotic compound. From Klebsiella pneumoniae.
   6609..6730    +  polyA_signal   SV40 poly(A) signal: SV40 polyadenylation signal
   6803..6819    -  protein_bind   lac operator: The lac repressor binds to the lac operator to inhibit transcription in E. coli. This inhibition can be relieved by adding lactose or isopropyl-β-D-thiogalactopyranoside (IPTG). lac repressor encoded by lacI
   6827..6857    -  promoter       lac promoter: promoter for the E. coli lac operon
   6872..6893    -  protein_bind   CAP binding site: CAP binding activates transcription in the presence of cAMP. E. coli catabolite activator protein
   6906..6998    -  CDS            lacI (fragment): lac repressor; lacI; The lac repressor binds to the lac operator to inhibit transcription in E. coli. This inhibition can be relieved by adding lactose or isopropyl-β-D-thiogalactopyranoside (IPTG).
   7181..7769    -  rep_origin     ori: high-copy-number ColE1/pMB1/pBR322/pUC origin of replication
   7940..8800    -  CDS            AmpR: β-lactamase; bla; confers resistance to ampicillin, carbenicillin, and related antibiotics
   8801..8905    -  promoter       AmpR promoter: bla
