>Addgene plasmid #114399 | pAB(EXPR-DS-HDAC5_HDAC3) | addgene full sequence | sequence record 225208 | Addgene NGS Result
CAGTACAATCTGCTCTGATGCCGCATAGTTAAGCCAGTATCTGCTCCCTGCTTGTGTGTTGGAGGTCGCT
GAGTAGTGCGCGAGCAAAATTTAAGCTACAACAAGGCAAGGCTTGACCGACAATTGCATGAAGAATCTGC
TTAGGGTTAGGCGTTTTGCGCTGCTTCGCGATGTACGGGCCAGATATACGCGTTGACATTGATTATTGAC
TAGTTATTAATAGTAATCAATTACGGGGTCATTAGTTCATAGCCCATATATGGAGTTCCGCGTTACATAA
CTTACGGTAAATGGCCCGCCTGGCTGACCGCCCAACGACCCCCGCCCATTGACGTCAATAATGACGTATG
TTCCCATAGTAACGCCAATAGGGACTTTCCATTGACGTCAATGGGTGGAGTATTTACGGTAAACTGCCCA
CTTGGCAGTACATCAAGTGTATCATATGCCAAGTACGCCCCCTATTGACGTCAATGACGGTAAATGGCCC
GCCTGGCATTATGCCCAGTACATGACCTTATGGGACTTTCCTACTTGGCAGTACATCTACGTATTAGTCA
TCGCTATTACCATGGTGATGCGGTTTTGGCAGTACATCAATGGGCGTGGATAGCGGTTTGACTCACGGGG
ATTTCCAAGTCTCCACCCCATTGACGTCAATGGGAGTTTGTTTTGGCACCAAAATCAACGGGACTTTCCA
AAATGTCGTAACAACTCCGCCCCATTGACGCAAATGGGCGGTAGGCGTGTACGGTGGGAGGTCTATATAA
GCAGAGCTCTCTGGCTAACTAGAGAACCCACTGCTTACTGGCTTATCGAAATTAATACGACTCACTATAG
GGAGACCCAAGCTGGCTAGCGTTTAAACTTAAGCTTGGTACCGAGCTCGGATCCGCCACCATGGCCACCC
AGGACGAGTTCACCCAGCTGAGCCAGTCTATCGCCGAGTTCCACACCTACCAGCTGGGCAACGGCCGGTG
CAGCAGCCTGCTGGCCCAGAGAATCCACGCCCCTCCCGAGACAGTGTGGTCCGTCGTGCGGAGATTCGAC
CGGCCCCAGATCTACAAGCACTTCATCAAGAGCTGCAACGTGTCCGAGGACTTCGAGATGAGAGTGGGCT
GCACCCGGGACGTGAACGTGATCAGCGGCCTGCCCGCCAACACCAGCAGAGAGAGACTGGACCTGCTGGA
CGACGACAGAAGAGTGACCGGCTTCAGCATCACCGGCGGAGAGCACCGGCTGCGGAACTACAAGAGCGTG
ACCACCGTGCACAGATTCGAGAAAGAGGAAGAAGAGGAACGGATCTGGACCGTGGTGCTGGAAAGCTACG
TGGTGGACGTGCCCGAGGGCAACAGCGAAGAGGACACCCGGCTGTTCGCCGACACCGTGATCCGGCTGAA
CCTGCAGAAGCTGGCCTCCATCACCGAGGCCATGAACGACTACAAGGACGACGACGACAAGGACTATAAG
GACGATGATGATAAGGATTACAAAGATGACGACGATAAGCCCCCCAAGAAGAAGCGGAAAGTCACAAGTT
TGTACAAAAAAGCAGGCTTCATGAACTCTCCCAACGAGTCGGATGGGATGTCAGGTCGGGAACCATCCTT
GGAAATCCTGCCGCGGACTTCTCTGCACAGCATCCCTGTGACAGTGGAGGTGAAGCCGGTGCTGCCAAGA
GCCATGCCCAGTTCCATGGGGGGTGGGGGTGGAGGCAGCCCCAGCCCTGTGGAGCTACGGGGGGCTCTGG
TGGGCTCTGTGGACCCCACACTGCGGGAGCAGCAACTGCAGCAGGAGCTCCTGGCGCTCAAGCAGCAGCA
GCAGCTGCAGAAGCAGCTCCTGTTCGCTGAGTTCCAGAAACAGCATGACCACCTGACAAGGCAGCATGAG
GTCCAGCTGCAGAAGCACCTCAAGCAGCAGCAGGAGATGCTGGCAGCCAAGCAGCAGCAGGAGATGCTGG
CAGCCAAGCGGCAGCAGGAGCTGGAGCAGCAGCGGCAGCGGGAGCAGCAGCGGCAGGAAGAGCTGGAGAA
GCAGCGGCTGGAGCAGCAGCTGCTCATCCTGCGGAACAAGGAGAAGAGCAAAGAGAGTGCCATTGCCAGC
ACTGAGGTAAAGCTGAGGCTCCAGGAATTCCTCTTGTCGAAGTCAAAGGAGCCCACACCAGGCGGCCTCA
ACCATTCCCTCCCACAGCACCCCAAATGCTGGGGAGCCCACCATGCTTCTTTGGACCAGAGTTCCCCTCC
CCAGAGCGGCCCCCCTGGGACGCCTCCCTCCTACAAACTGCCTTTGCCTGGGCCCTACGACAGTCGAGAC
GACTTCCCCCTCCGCAAAACAGCCTCTGAACCCAACTTGAAAGTGCGTTCAAGGCTAAAACAGAAGGTGG
CTGAGCGGAGAAGCAGTCCCCTCCTGCGTCGCAAGGATGGGACTGTTATTAGCACCTTTAAGAAGAGAGC
TGTTGAGATCACAGGTGCCGGGCCTGGGGCGTCGTCCGTGTGTAACAGCGCACCCGGCTCCGGCCCCAGC
TCTCCCAACAGCTCCCACAGCACCATCGCTGAGAATGGCTTTACTGGCTCAGTCCCCAACATCCCCACTG
AGATGCTCCCTCAGCACCGAGCCCTCCCTCTGGACAGCTCCCCCAACCAGTTCAGCCTCTACACGTCTCC
TTCTCTGCCCAACATCTCCCTAGGGCTGCAGGCCACGGTCACTGTCACCAACTCACACCTCACTGCCTCC
CCGAAGCTGTCGACACAGCAGGAGGCCGAGAGGCAGGCCCTCCAGTCCCTGCGGCAGGGTGGCACGCTGA
CCGGCAAGTTCATGAGCACATCCTCTATTCCTGGCTGCCTGCTGGGCGTGGCACTGGAGGGCGACGGGAG
CCCCCACGGGCATGCCTCCCTGCTGCAGCATGTGCTGTTGCTGGAGCAGGCCCGGCAGCAGAGCACCCTC
ATTGCTGTGCCACTCCACGGGCAGTCCCCACTAGTGACGGGTGAACGTGTGGCCACCAGCATGCGGACGG
TAGGCAAGCTCCCGCGGCATCGGCCCCTGAGCCGCACTCAGTCCTCACCGCTGCCGCAGAGTCCCCAGGC
CCTGCAGCAGCTGGTCATGCAACAACAGCACCAGCAGTTCCTGGAGAAGCAGAAGCAGCAGCAGCTACAG
CTGGGCAAGATCCTCACCAAGACAGGGGAGCTGCCCAGGCAGCCCACCACCCACCCTGAGGAGACAGAGG
AGGAGCTGACGGAGCAGCAGGAGGTCTTGCTGGGGGAGGGAGCCCTGACCATGCCCCGGGAGGGCTCCAC
AGAGAGTGAGAGCACACAGGAAGACCTGGAGGAGGAGGACGAGGAAGAGGATGGGGAGGAGGAGGAGGAT
TGCATCCAGGTTAAGGACGAGGAGGGCGAGAGTGGTGCTGAGGAGGGGCCCGACTTGGAGGAGCCTGGTG
CTGGATACAAAAAACTGTTCTCAGATGCCCAGCCGCTGCAGCCTTTGCAGGTGTACCAGGCGCCCCTCAG
CCTGGCCACTGTGCCCCACCAGGCCCTGGGCCGTACCCAGTCCTCCCCTGCTGCCCCTGGGGGCATGAAG
AGCCCCCCAGACCAGCCCGTCAAGCACCTCTTCACCACAAAGACCGTGGCCTATTTCTACGACCCCGACG
TGGGCAACTTCCACTACGGAGCTGGACACCCTATGAAGCCCCATCGCCTGGCATTGACCCATAGCCTGGT
CCTGCATTACGGTCTCTATAAGAAGATGATCGTCTTCAAGCCATACCAGGCCTCCCAGCATGACATGTGC
CGCTTCCACTCCGAGGACTACATTGACTTCCTGCAGAGAGTCAGCCCCACCAATATGCAAGGCTTCACCA
AGAGTCTTAATGCCTTCAACGTAGGCGATGACTGCCCAGTGTTTCCCGGGCTCTTTGAGTTCTGCTCGCG
TTACACAGGCGCATCTCTGCAAGGAGCAACCCAGCTGAACAACAAGATCTGTGATATTGCCATTAACTGG
GCTGGTGGTCTGCACCATGCCAAGAAGTTTGAGGCCTCTGGCTTCTGCTATGTCAACGACATTGTGATTG
GCATCCTGGAGCTGCTCAAGTACCACCCTCGGGTGCTCTACATTGACATTGACATCCACCATGGTGACGG
GGTTCAAGAAGCTTTCTACCTCACTGACCGGGTCATGACGGTGTCCTTCCACAAATACGGAAATTACTTC
TTCCCTGGCACAGGTGACATGTATGAAGTCGGGGCAGAGAGTGGCCGCTACTACTGTCTGAACGTGCCCC
TGCGGGATGGCATTGATGACCAGAGTTACAAGCACCTTTTCCAGCCGGTTATCAACCAGGTAGTGGACTT
CTACCAACCCACGTGCATTGTGCTCCAGTGTGGAGCTGACTCTCTGGGCTGTGATCGATTGGGCTGCTTT
AACCTCAGCATCCGAGGGCATGGGGAATGCGTTGAATATGTCAAGAGCTTCAATATCCCTCTACTCGTGC
TGGGTGGTGGTGGTTATACTGTCCGAAATGTTGCCCGCTGCTGGACATATGAGACATCGCTGCTGGTAGA
ACCCTTGGATGAGGCAGTCTTGCAGCAAAAGCCCAACATCAACGCAGTGGCCACGCTAGAGAAAGTCATC
GAGATCCAGAGCAAACACTGGAGCTGTGTGCAGAAGTTCGCCGCTGGTCTGGGCCGGTCCCTGCGAGAGG
CCCAAGCAGGTGAGACCGAGGAGGCCGAGACTGTGAGCGCCATGGCCTTGCTGTCGGTGGGGGCCGAGCA
GGCCCAGGCTGCGGCAGCCCGGGAACACAGCCCCAGGCCGGCAGAGGAGCCCATGGAGCAGGAGCCTGCC
CTGTGAGACCCAGCTTTCTTGTACAAAGTGGTCATCCGCGGTCTAGAGGGCCCGTTTAAACCCGCTGATC
AGCCTCGACTGTGCCTTCTAGTTGCCAGCCATCTGTTGTTTGCCCCTCCCCCGTGCCTTCCTTGACCCTG
GAAGGTGCCACTCCCACTGTCCTTTCCTAATAAAATGAGGAAATTGCATCGCATTGTCTGAGTAGGTGTC
ATTCTATTCTGGGGGGTGGGGTGGGGCAGGACAGCAAGGGGGAGGATTGGGAAGACAATAGCAGGCATGC
TGGGGATGCGGTGGGCTCTATGGCTTCTGAGGCGGAAAGAACCAGCTGGGGCTCTAGGGGGTATCCCC
[124 nt withheld, positions 5179-5302]
C
[91 nt withheld, positions 5304-5394]
A
[49 nt withheld, positions 5396-5444]
CCTTTGACGTTGGAGTCCACGTTCTTT
[37 nt withheld, positions 5472-5508]
ACCCTATCTCGGTCTATTCTTTTGATTTATAAGGGATTTTGCCGATTTCGGCCTATTGGTTAAAAAATGA
GCTGATTTAACAAAAATTTAACGCGAATTAATTCTGTGGAATGTGTGTCAGTTAGGGTGTGGAAAGTCCC
CAGGCTCCCCAGCAGGCAGAAGTATGCAAAGCATGCATCTCAATTAGTCAGCAACCAGGTGTGGAAAGTC
CCCAGGCTCCCCAGCAGGCAGAAGTATGCAAAGCATGCATCTCAATTAGTCAGCAACCATAGTCCCGCCC
CTAACTCCGCCCATCCCGCCCCTAACTCCGCCCAGTTCCGCCCATTCTCCGCCCCATGGCTGACTAATTT
TTTTTATTTATGCAGAGGCCGAGGCCGCCTCTGCCTCTGAGCTATTCCAGAAGTAGTGAGGAGGCTTTTT
TGGAGGCCTAGGCTTTTGCAAAAAGCTCCCGGGAGCTTGTATATCCATTTTCGGATCTGATCAGCACGTG
TTGACAATTAATCATCGGCATAGTATATCGGCATAGTATAATACGACAAGGTGAGGAACTAAACCATGGC
CAAGTTGACCAGTGCCGTTCCGGTGCTCACCGCGCGCGACGTCGCCGGAGCGGTCGAGTTCTGGACCGAC
CGGCTCGGGTTCTCCCGGGACTTCGTGGAGGACGACTTCGCCGGTGTGGTCCGGGACGACGTGACCCTGT
TCATCAGCGCGGTCCAGGACCAGGTGGTGCCGGACAACACCCTGGCCTGGGTGTGGGTGCGCGGCCTGGA
CGAGCTGTACGCCGAGTGGTCGGAGGTCGTGTCCACGAACTTCCGGGACGCCTCCGGGCCGGCCATGACC
GAGATCGGCGAGCAGCCGTGGGGGCGGGAGTTCGCCCTGCGCGACCCGGCCGGCAACTGCGTGCACTTCG
TGGCCGAGGAGCAGGACTGACACGTGCTACGAGATTTCGATTCCACCGCCGCCTTCTATGAAAGGTTGGG
CTTCGGAATCGTTTTCCGGGACGCCGGCTGGATGATCCTCCAGCGCGGGGATCTCATGCTGGAGTTCTTC
GCCCACCCCAACTTGTTTATTGCAGCTTATAATGGTTACAAATAAAGCAATAGCATCACAAATTTCACAA
ATAAAGCATTTTTTTCACTGCATTCTAGTTGTGGTTTGTCCAAACTCATCAATGTATCTTATCATGTCTG
TATACCGTCGACCTCTAGCTAGAGCTTGGCGTAATCATGGTCATAGCTGTTTCCTGTGTGAAATTGTTAT
CCGCTCACAATTCCACACAACATACGAGCCGGAAGCATAAAGTGTAAAGCCTGGGGTGCCTAATGAGTGA
GCTAACTCACATTAATTGCGTTGCGCTCACTGCCCGCTTTCCAGTCGGGAAACCTGTCGTGCCAGCTGCA
TTAATGAATCGGCCAACGCGCGGGGAGAGGCGGTTTGCGTATTGGGCGCTCTTCCGCTTCCTCGCTCACT
GACTCGCTGCGCTCGGTCGTTCGGCTGCGGCGAGCGGTATCAGCTCACTCAAAGGCGGTAATACGGTTAT
CCACAGAATCAGGGGATAACGCAGGAAAGAACATGTGAGCAAAAGGCCAGCAAAAGGCCAGGAACCGTAA
AAAGGCCGCGTTGCTGGCGTTTTTCCATAGGCTCCGCCCCCCTGACGAGCATCACAAAAATCGACGCTCA
AGTCAGAGGTGGCGAAACCCGACAGGACTATAAAGATACCAGGCGTTTCCCCCTGGAAGCTCCCTCGTGC
GCTCTCCTGTTCCGACCCTGCCGCTTACCGGATACCTGTCCGCCTTTCTCCCTTCGGGAAGCGTGGCGCT
TTCTCATAGCTCACGCTGTAGGTATCTCAGTTCGGTGTAGGTCGTTCGCTCCAAGCTGGGCTGTGTGCAC
GAACCCCCCGTTCAGCCCGACCGCTGCGCCTTATCCGGTAACTATCGTCTTGAGTCCAACCCGGTAAGAC
ACGACTTATCGCCACTGGCAGCAGCCACTGGTAACAGGATTAGCAGAGCGAGGTATGTAGGCGGTGCTAC
AGAGTTCTTGAAGTGGTGGCCTAACTACGGCTACACTAGAAGAACAGTATTTGGTATCTGCGCTCTGCTG
AAGCCAGTTACCTTCGGAAAAAGAGTTGGTAGCTCTTGATCCGGCAAACAAACCACCGCTGGTAGCGGTG
GTTTTTTTGTTTGCAAGCAGCAGATTACGCGCAGAAAAAAAGGATCTCAAGAAGATCCTTTGATCTTTTC
TACGGGGTCTGACGCTCAGTGGAACGAAAACTCACGTTAAGGGATTTTGGTCATGAGATTATCAAAAAGG
ATCTTCACCTAGATCCTTTTAAATTAAAAATGAAGTTTTAAATCAATCTAAAGTATATATGAGTAAACTT
GGTCTGACAGTTACCAATGCTTAATCAGTGAGGCACCTATCTCAGCGATCTGTCTATTTCGTTCATCCAT
AGTTGCCTGACTCCCCGTCGTGTAGATAACTACGATACGGGAGGGCTTACCATCTGGCCCCAGTGCTGCA
ATGATACCGCGAGACCCACGCTCACCGGCTCCAGATTTATCAGCAATAAACCAGCCAGCCGGAAGGGCCG
AGCGCAGAAGTGGTCCTGCAACTTTATCCGCCTCCATCCAGTCTATTAATTGTTGCCGGGAAGCTAGAGT
AAGTAGTTCGCCAGTTAATAGTTTGCGCAACGTTGTTGCCATTGCTACAGGCATCGTGGTGTCACGCTCG
TCGTTTGGTATGGCTTCATTCAGCTCCGGTTCCCAACGATCAAGGCGAGTTACATGATCCCCTATGTTGT
GCAAAAAAGCGGTTAGCTCCTTCGGTCCTCCGATCGTTGTCAGAAGTAAGTTGGCCGCAGTGTTATCACT
CATGGTTATGGCAGCACTGCATAATTCTCTTACTGTCATGCCATCCGTAAGATGCTTTTCTGTGACTGGT
GAGTACTCAACCAAGTCATTCTGAGAATAGTGTATGCGGCGACCGAGTTGCTCTTGCCCGGCGTCAATAC
GGGATAATACCGCGCCACATAGCAGAACTTTAAAAGTGCTCATCATTGGAAAACGTTCTTCGGGGCGAAA
ACTCTCAAGGATCTTACCGCTGTTGAGATCCAGTTCGATGTAACCCACTCGTGCACCCAACTGATCTTCA
GCATCTTTTACTTTCACCAGCGTTTCTGGGTGAGCAAAAACAGGAAGGCAAAATGCCGCAAAAAAGGGAA
TAAGGGCGACACGGAAATGTTGAATACTCATACTCTTCCTTTTTCAATATTATTGAAGCATTTATCAGGG
TTATTGTCTCATGAGCGGATACATATTTGAATGTATTTAGAAAAATAAACAAATAGGGGTTCCGCGCACA
TTTCCCCGAAAAGTGCCACCTGACGTCGACGGATCGGGAGATCTCCCGATCCCCTATGGTGCACTCT
Features (pLannotate 1.2.2; 26 found; start..end, strand, type, name):
    195..574     +  enhancer       CMV enhancer: human cytomegalovirus immediate early enhancer
    575..778     +  promoter       CMV promoter: human cytomegalovirus (CMV) immediate early promoter
    774..807     +  LTR            5' LTR (truncated) (fragment): truncated 5' long terminal repeat (LTR) from HIV-1
    823..841     +  promoter       T7 promoter: promoter for bacteriophage T7 RNA polymerase
    907..1437    +  CDS            PYL1 (fragment): PYL1_ARATH - Also known as RCAR12. Experimental evidence at protein level: Swiss-Prot protein existence level 1. Receptor for abscisic acid (ABA) required for ABA-mediated responses such as stomatal closure and germination inhibition. Inhibits the activity of group-A protein phosphatases type 2C (PP2Cs) when activated by ABA (PubMed:19407143, PubMed:19855379, PubMed:19893533, PubMed:19898420, PubMed:23844015, PubMed:21658606). Can be activated by both (-)-ABA and (+)-ABA (PubMed:23844015). From Arabidopsis thaliana (Mouse-ear cress).
   1441..1461    +  CDS            FLAG (fragment): FLAG® epitope tag, followed by an enterokinase cleavage site
   1486..1509    +  CDS            3xFLAG (fragment): three tandem FLAG® epitope tags
   1534..1558    +  protein_bind   attB1: mutant version of attB; recombination site for the Gateway® BP reaction BP Clonase™
   1561..4833    +  CDS            HDAC5: HDAC5_HUMAN - Also known as KIAA0600. Experimental evidence at protein level: Swiss-Prot protein existence level 1. Responsible for the deacetylation of lysine residues on the N-terminal part of the core histones (H2A, H2B, H3 and H4). Histone deacetylation gives a tag for epigenetic repression and plays an important role in transcriptional regulation, cell cycle progression and developmental events. Histone deacetylases act via the formation of large multiprotein complexes. Involved in muscle maturation by repressing transcription of myocyte enhancer MEF2C. During muscle differentiation, it s
   4838..4862    -  protein_bind   attB2: mutant version of attB; recombination site for the Gateway® BP reaction BP Clonase™
   4909..5133    +  polyA_signal   bGH poly(A) signal: bovine growth hormone polyadenylation signal
   5137..5158    +  promoter       SV40 promoter (fragment): SV40 enhancer and early promoter
   5179..5607    +  rep_origin     f1 ori (sequence partly withheld): f1 bacteriophage origin of replication; arrow indicates direction of (+) strand synthesis
   5621..5950    +  promoter       SV40 promoter: SV40 enhancer and early promoter
   5998..6045    +  promoter       EM7 promoter: synthetic bacterial promoter&nbsp
   6064..6438    +  CDS            BleoR: antibiotic-binding protein; Sh ble from Streptoalloteichus hindustanus; confers resistance to bleomycin, phleomycin, and Zeocin™
   6448..6573    +  CDS            ble (fragment): BLE_KLEPN - Experimental evidence at protein level: Swiss-Prot protein existence level 1. Binding protein with a strong affinity to the bleomycin family of antibiotics. Binds to CL990; an antimitotic-antibiotic compound. From Klebsiella pneumoniae.
   6568..6689    +  polyA_signal   SV40 poly(A) signal: SV40 polyadenylation signal
   6762..6778    -  protein_bind   lac operator: The lac repressor binds to the lac operator to inhibit transcription in E. coli. This inhibition can be relieved by adding lactose or isopropyl-β-D-thiogalactopyranoside (IPTG). lac repressor encoded by lacI
   6786..6816    -  promoter       lac promoter: promoter for the E. coli lac operon
   6831..6852    -  protein_bind   CAP binding site: CAP binding activates transcription in the presence of cAMP. E. coli catabolite activator protein
   6865..6957    -  CDS            lacI (fragment): lac repressor; lacI; The lac repressor binds to the lac operator to inhibit transcription in E. coli. This inhibition can be relieved by adding lactose or isopropyl-β-D-thiogalactopyranoside (IPTG).
   7140..7728    -  rep_origin     ori: high-copy-number ColE1/pMB1/pBR322/pUC origin of replication
   7899..8759    -  CDS            AmpR: β-lactamase; bla; confers resistance to ampicillin, carbenicillin, and related antibiotics
   8760..8864    -  promoter       AmpR promoter: bla
   8923..40      -  misc_feature   bom (fragment) (across the origin): basis of mobility region from pBR322
