[The description below was written by a language model from this plasmid's Addgene catalogue record and pLannotate feature annotations shown in this document.]
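Description:
pAB(EXPR-DS-HDAC5_HDAC3) is a mammalian expression plasmid of about 8.9 kb, assembled by Gateway cloning, that drives a PYL-tagged chimeric human histone deacetylase from the CMV immediate-early enhancer and promoter. The catalogue lists the backbone as pAAV-CMV-GFP, but neither annotated sequence (the depositor record and the sequencing result, which agree apart from a small offset) shows AAV inverted terminal repeats or a GFP. The annotated features instead describe a conventional transfection vector: a high-copy ColE1/pUC origin and ampicillin resistance for propagation in E. coli, an f1 origin, and an SV40/EM7-driven bleomycin/Zeocin resistance cassette with an SV40 polyadenylation signal that could serve for selection in mammalian cells.

The open reading frame starts with a fragment of Arabidopsis PYL1, the abscisic acid receptor, followed by FLAG repeats that correspond to the internal 3xFlag-NLS tag in the catalogue (the NLS is not annotated separately). An attB1 site then links this to the deacetylase coding region, which is closed by attB2 and a bGH polyadenylation signal. The annotation software labels the whole region as HDAC5. According to the record, however, the insert is HDAC5 with its catalytic domain replaced by that of HDAC3, and the feature table does not resolve the swap boundaries.

PYL1 dimerises with a PP2C-type partner when abscisic acid is present, so the fusion is suited to chemically induced recruitment of the deacetylase to a chosen locus. That partner would be supplied from another construct and is not described in the record. The associated work concerns targeted epigenome editing and gene silencing at expanded CAG/CTG repeats, where this domain-swap variant presumably helps separate the contribution of the catalytic domain from the rest of HDAC5.
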