Addgene plasmid #114399: pAB(EXPR-DS-HDAC5_HDAC3)
Purpose: For PYL-HDAC5 catalytic domain swap to HDAC3 catalytic domain expression
Depositing lab: Vincent Dion. Depositing organization: Universite de Lausanne (UNIL). Publication: Expanded CAG/CTG repeats resist gene silencing mediated by targeted Epigenome editing. Yang B, Borgeaud AC, Buricova M, Aeschbach L, Rodriguez-Lima O, Ruiz Buendia GA, Cinesi C, Taylor AS, Baubec T, Dion V. Hum Mol Genet. 2021 Sep 7. pii: 6365982. doi: 10.1093/hmg/ddab255. PubMed 34494094.
Backbone
  Vector backbone: pAAV-CMV-GFP
  Backbone size w/o insert (bp): 4974
  Vector type: Mammalian Expression
Growth in bacteria
  Bacterial resistance: Ampicillin, 100 μg/mL
  Growth temperature: 37°C
  Growth strain: DH5alpha
  Copy number: Unknown
Gene/Insert
  Gene/Insert name: PYL-HDAC5_HDAC3 catalytic domain swap
  Species: H. sapiens (human)
  Insert size (bp): 3962
  Entrez Gene: HDAC3 (a.k.a. HD3, KDAC3, RPD3, RPD3-2); HDAC5 (a.k.a. HD5, NY-CO-9)
  Promoter: CMV
  Tag / fusion protein: 3xFlag-NLS (internal)
  Cloning method: Gateway Cloning
Terms and licenses: Academic/Nonprofit Terms; Industry Terms: Not Available to Industry
How to cite: pAB(EXPR-DS-HDAC5_HDAC3) was a gift from Vincent Dion (Addgene plasmid # 114399 ; http://n2t.net/addgene:114399 ; RRID:Addgene_114399)
